Addgene plasmid #103112: pUC19-G9WGU4
Purpose: Cas9 coding gene template with optimized sequence for human codon usage
Depositing lab: Duhee Bang. Depositing organization: Yonsei University. Publication: High-throughput construction of multiple cas9 gene variants via assembly of high-depth tiled and sequence-verified oligonucleotides. Cho N, Seo HN, Ryu T, Kwon E, Huh S, Noh J, Yeom H, Hwang B, Ha H, Lee JH, Kwon S, Bang D. Nucleic Acids Res. 2018 May 18;46(9):e55. doi: 10.1093/nar/gky112. PubMed 29529247.
Backbone
  Vector backbone: pUC19
  Backbone manufacturer: NEB(New England Biolabs)
  Vector type: CRISPR ; Cloning vector
Growth in bacteria
  Bacterial resistance: Ampicillin, 100 μg/mL
  Growth temperature: 37°C
  Growth strain: DH5alpha
  Copy number: High Copy
Gene/Insert
  Gene/Insert name: G9WGU4(Cas9 coding gene from Oenococcus kitaharae DSM 17330)
  Insert size (bp): 4168
  Mutation: human codon-optimized
  Cloning method: Gibson Cloning
  Sequencing primers: 5′ gctgcaaggcgattaagttg; 3′ cggctcgtatgttgtgtgg
Terms and licenses: Academic/Nonprofit Terms; Industry Terms: Not Available to Industry
How to cite: pUC19-G9WGU4 was a gift from Duhee Bang (Addgene plasmid # 103112 ; http://n2t.net/addgene:103112 ; RRID:Addgene_103112)
