[The description below was written by a language model from this plasmid's Addgene catalogue record and pLannotate feature annotations shown in this document.]
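Description:
pUC19-G9WGU4 is a high-copy bacterial cloning plasmid built on the pUC19 backbone. It serves as a storage and template vector for a synthetic Cas9 gene. The insert, about 4.2 kb, is the Cas9 coding sequence designated G9WGU4 from Oenococcus kitaharae DSM 17330. It was recoded for human codon usage and placed into the vector by Gibson assembly. The plasmid is propagated in E. coli through the high-copy ColE1/pUC-type origin and selected with ampicillin through the AmpR (β-lactamase) gene and its native promoter.

The automated feature table for the 6.9 kb sequence annotates only backbone elements. It lists no feature for the Cas9 open reading frame, which presumably lies in the large unannotated stretch between the lacZα fragment and the lac operator/lac promoter/CAP binding site. This position fits insertion into the pUC19 cloning region, which interrupts lacZα. Several short annotated fragments (bom, lacI, rop and RSF ori) are most likely small similarity matches to remnant backbone sequence rather than functional elements. No mammalian promoter, polyadenylation signal, nuclear localisation signal, epitope tag or guide RNA cassette is recorded. As described, the construct is therefore not an expression vector for human cells, and the only nearby promoter is the bacterial lac promoter of the backbone. The stated purpose is to provide a human codon-optimised Cas9 gene template, for example as a source for amplifying or subcloning this ortholog into expression vectors. It comes from work on the high-throughput assembly of many cas9 gene variants from sequence-verified oligonucleotides.
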