Features (pLannotate 1.2.2; 11 found; start..end, strand, type, name):
     82..181     +  misc_feature   bom (fragment): basis of mobility region from pBR322
    187..341     -  CDS            lacZα (fragment): LacZα fragment of β-galactosidase; lacZ fragment
   4615..4631    -  protein_bind   lac operator: The lac repressor binds to the lac operator to inhibit transcription in E. coli. This inhibition can be relieved by adding lactose or isopropyl-β-D-thiogalactopyranoside (IPTG). lac repressor encoded by lacI
   4639..4669    -  promoter       lac promoter: promoter for the E. coli lac operon
   4684..4705    -  protein_bind   CAP binding site: CAP binding activates transcription in the presence of cAMP. E. coli catabolite activator protein
   4718..4810    -  CDS            lacI (fragment): lac repressor; lacI; The lac repressor binds to the lac operator to inhibit transcription in E. coli. This inhibition can be relieved by adding lactose or isopropyl-β-D-thiogalactopyranoside (IPTG).
   4812..4860    -  rep_origin     RSF ori (fragment): Plasmids containing the RSF 1030 origin of replication can be propagated in E. coli cells that contain additional plasmids with compatible origins.
   5043..5631    -  rep_origin     ori: high-copy-number ColE1/pMB1/pBR322/pUC origin of replication
   5802..6662    -  CDS            AmpR: β-lactamase; bla; confers resistance to ampicillin, carbenicillin, and related antibiotics
   6663..6767    -  promoter       AmpR promoter: bla
   6862..6897    +  CDS            rop (fragment): Rop protein, which maintains plasmids at low copy number; rop
>Addgene plasmid #103112 | pUC19-G9WGU4 | addgene full sequence | sequence record 201871 | Addgene NGS Result
GGTCACAGCTTGTCTGTAAGCGGATGCCGGGAGCAGACAAGCCCGTCAGGGCGCGTCAGCGGGTGTTGGC
GGGTGTCGGGGCTGGCTTAACTATGCGGCATCAGAGCAGATTGTACTGAGAGTGCACCATATGCGGTGTG
AAATACCGCACAGATGCGTAAGGAGAAAATACCGCATCAGGCGCCATTCGCCATTCAGGCTGCGCAACTG
TTGGGAAGGGCGATCGGTGCGGGCCTCTTCGCTATTACGCCAGCTGGCGAAAGGGGGATGTGCTGCAAGG
CGATTAAGTTGGGTAACGCCAGGGTTTTCCCAGTCACGACGTTGTAAAACGACGGCCAGTGTGCTGTCTC
ATCATTTTGGCAAAGAATTCGCGGCCGCCACCATGGCCCGAGACTACAGTGTCGGCCTCGACATAGGAAC
TTCTAGCGTGGGTTGGGCAGCCATCGACAATAAATATCATTTGATCAGGGCCAAGAGCAAAAACCTGATA
GGCGTGCGCCTGTTTGATTCCGCCGTGACGGCAGAGAAAAGACGGGGGTATCGAACCACTCGAAGGCGGC
TGTCCCGGCGCCATTGGCGGCTGAGGTTGCTGAACGACATTTTCGCCGGCCCACTGACGGATTTCGGCGA
CGAGAACTTTCTTGCACGCCTGAAGTACTCCTGGGTGCACCCTCAGGATCAAAGCAATCAGGCTCACTTC
GCAGCCGGACTGCTGTTTGACTCCAAGGAGCAAGACAAGGATTTTTACAGAAAGTACCCCACTATCTATC
ACCTGAGACTGGCACTGATGAACGACGATCAAAAGCATGACCTTAGGGAGGTGTACCTCGCCATTCATCA
TCTTGTCAAATACAGAGGCCATTTCCTGATCGAGGGCGACGTCAAAGCCGACTCTGCCTTTGACGTGCAC
ACTTTCGCCGATGCCATTCAGAGGTACGCAGAATCCAACAACAGCGATGAAAACCTGTTGGGAAAAATCG
ATGAGAAGAAGCTGAGTGCTGCTCTCACTGATAAGCACGGTTCTAAAAGTCAGCGAGCCGAAACCGCTGA
GACGGCCTTCGACATTTTGGACCTGCAATCAAAAAAACAGATCCAGGCCATACTGAAGAGTGTTGTCGGC
AACCAAGCTAACCTCATGGCAATCTTCGGGCTTGATAGCAGTGCCATCTCAAAAGATGAGCAGAAGAATT
ACAAGTTTTCATTTGACGACGCAGATATTGACGAGAAGATTGCCGATTCCGAGGCTCTGTTGTCCGACAC
CGAGTTCGAATTCCTGTGTGACCTGAAGGCAGCATTCGATGGTCTGACACTGAAGATGCTGTTGGGAGAT
GACAAAACGGTATCTGCCGCTATGGTAAGACGGTTTAATGAGCATCAGAAGGACTGGGAGTATATCAAAT
CCCATATTCGCAACGCTAAGAATGCCGGAAATGGCCTCTACGAGAAGAGCAAAAAATTTGACGGGATCAA
CGCAGCCTATCTCGCCTTGCAGTCTGACAACGAAGATGACAGAAAAAAAGCAAAAAAAATTTTCCAGGAC
GAGATCTCCTCAGCAGATATTCCTGATGACGTTAAGGCTGACTTTCTGAAAAAAATCGACGATGACCAGT
TCCTGCCCATCCAGAGAACCAAGAACAATGGGACTATCCCACATCAGCTGCACCGAAACGAGCTGGAGCA
GATCATCGAAAAGCAGGGCATCTATTATCCCTTTCTTAAAGACACCTACCAGGAGAACTCACACGAACTC
AACAAGATCACCGCATTGATCAACTTTAGGGTGCCTTACTATGTGGGGCCGCTCGTTGAGGAGGAGCAGA
AAATCGCTGACGATGGGAAGAACATCCCCGATCCGACAAATCACTGGATGGTACGCAAATCAAACGATAC
AATCACGCCGTGGAATTTGAGCCAAGTGGTTGACCTGGACAAGAGTGGCAGAAGGTTTATTGAGCGCTTG
ACCGGAACCGATACATACTTGATCGGAGAGCCAACACTGCCCAAGAACTCACTGTTGTATCAGAAATTCG
ATGTTCTCCAGGAACTGAACAATATTCGGGTGTCCGGTCGCAGACTGGACATCAGAGCCAAGCAGGATGC
CTTTGAACACCTGTTCAAAGTGCAGAAAACCGTCTCAGCCACGAATCTTAAGGACTTTCTGGTTCAAGCC
GGTTATATTTCCGAGGACACACAAATCGAAGGCCTGGCCGATGTGAACGGCAAAAATTTCAACAACGCCC
TCACGACATACAACTACCTTGTCAGCGTATTGGGCCGCGAGTTCGTGGAGAATCCAAGCAACGAGGAACT
CCTGGAAGAGATCACAGAGCTTCAAACCGTATTCGAGGATAAAAAAGTTTTGCGCCGGCAGCTCGATCAG
CTGGACGGGCTCTCCGACCATAACCGGGAGAAGCTGAGTAGGAAGCACTATACTGGGTGGGGAAGAATTT
CAAAGAAGTTGCTGACTACCAAAATCGTACAGAATGCCGACAAGATTGATAATCAGACCTTTGATGTGCC
TCGGATGAACCAGTCAATCATCGACACTCTGTACAATACAAAAATGAATTTGATGGAGATAATTAACAAT
GCCGAGGACGATTTCGGGGTCAGAGCATGGATTGATAAGCAGAATACCACTGATGGAGACGAGCAGGACG
TTTACAGTCTTATCGACGAGCTGGCGGGCCCTAAGGAGATCAAGAGGGGGATAGTCCAGTCTTTCCGCAT
TCTTGACGACATCACTAAAGCGGTCGGCTACGCCCCGAAACGGGTATACCTGGAATTCGCGCGCAAGACC
CAGGAGAGTCACCTGACTAATAGCAGGAAGAACCAGCTGAGCACCCTGCTGAAGAACGCGGGACTGTCCG
AGCTGGTCACACAAGTGTCTCAGTATGATGCAGCTGCCCTGCAGAATGATAGACTGTATCTTTATTTCCT
GCAACAGGGGAAGGATATGTACTCAGGCGAAAAGCTGAATCTCGACAATCTCTCTAACTACGATATCGAT
CATATCATCCCACAGGCCTATACCAAGGATAACTCACTCGATAATCGCGTGCTGGTCAGCAATATCACCA
ATAGACGGAAGAGCGATTCTTCTAACTACCTGCCAGCCCTGATAGATAAAATGCGACCTTTCTGGTCAGT
GCTGAGTAAGCAGGGTCTGTTGAGTAAACACAAATTCGCTAATCTGACCCGGACGAGGGATTTTGACGAC
ATGGAGAAAGAAAGATTCATCGCTCGAAGCCTGGTGGAGACTAGGCAAATTATTAAAAACGTAGCGAGCC
TCATCGACAGTCATTTCGGTGGAGAGACAAAAGCCGTCGCCATACGCTCAAGCCTTACCGCGGACATGAG
ACGCTACGTGGACATCCCTAAAAACCGGGATATCAATGACTATCATCACGCCTTTGACGCCCTTCTTTTC
AGCACCGTAGGCCAGTATACTGAGAACTCCGGACTGATGAAGAAGGGGCAGCTTTCCGACAGCGCTGGTA
ACCAGTATAACCGGTATATCAAGGAATGGATTCACGCCGCCCGGCTGAACGCCCAGTCTCAGCGCGTGAA
CCCCTTTGGATTCGTGGTGGGCTCCATGAGAAACGCTGCGCCCGGCAAACTTAATCCTGAGACTGGCGAG
ATAACACCAGAGGAGAATGCAGACTGGTCAATTGCAGACCTTGACTATCTGCATAAGGTGATGAACTTTA
GGAAGATAACAGTAACCCGAAGGCTGAAAGACCAAAAGGGACAGCTTTATGACGAGAGCAGATACCCATC
TGTCCTCCACGACGCAAAGAGCAAAGCTAGCATCAATTTCGATAAACACAAACCAGTCGACCTTTATGGA
GGTTTCTCTTCAGCCAAGCCCGCTTACGCCGCATTGATCAAGTTCAAAAATAAGTTCCGGTTGGTGAATG
TCCTGAGGCAATGGACTTATTCAGACAAGAATTCCGAGGATTACATTCTTGAGCAGATCAGAGGAAAGTA
CCCGAAGGCTGAGATGGTGCTTTCACATATACCTTACGGACAGTTGGTCAAGAAAGACGGGGCTTTGGTG
ACTATATCAAGCGCCACTGAACTCCATAATTTCGAACAACTTTGGCTGCCGTTGGCTGACTACAAATTGA
TTAACACTTTGCTCAAGACCAAGGAGGATAACCTGGTCGACATCCTTCATAACCGCCTGGATCTGCCCGA
GATGACCATCGAGTCCGCCTTTTATAAAGCATTTGACAGTATCCTGTCCTTTGCTTTCAACAGGTATGCC
CTGCATCAGAACGCGCTTGTGAAGCTGCAGGCTCATCGGGACGACTTCAATGCTCTGAATTACGAGGACA
AACAGCAGACCCTGGAACGAATACTGGATGCCCTGCACGCATCCCCCGCCTCTAGCGACCTTAAAAAAAT
CAATCTCTCTTCCGGCTTCGGTCGGCTGTTTAGCCCAAGTCACTTCACCCTGGCCGACACGGATGAGTTC
ATTTTCCAGTCTGTGACCGGACTTTTCAGCACTCAGAAAACTGTGGCACAGCTTTACCAGGAAACCAAAA
GCAGGGCTGACCCCAAGAAGAAGAGGAAGGTGAGGTCCATGTCATAGCTGTTTCCTGTGTGAAATTGTTA
TCCGCTCACAATTCCACACAACATACGAGCCGGAAGCATAAAGTGTAAAGCCTGGGGTGCCTAATGAGTG
AGCTAACTCACATTAATTGCGTTGCGCTCACTGCCCGCTTTCCAGTCGGGAAACCTGTCGTGCCAGCTGC
ATTAATGAATCGGCCAACGCGCGGGGAGAGGCGGTTTGCGTATTGGGCGCTCTTCCGCTTCCTCGCTCAC
TGACTCGCTGCGCTCGGTCGTTCGGCTGCGTCTTCCGCTTCCTCGCTCACTGACTCGCTGCGCTCGGTCG
TTCGGCTGCGGCGAGCGGTATCAGCTCACTCAAAGGCGGTAATACGGTTATCCACAGAATCAGGGGATAA
CGCAGGAAAGAACATGTGAGCAAAAGGCCAGCAAAAGGCCAGGAACCGTAAAAAGGCCGCGTTGCTGGCG
TTTTTCCATAGGCTCCGCCCCCCTGACGAGCATCACAAAAATCGACGCTCAAGTCAGAGGTGGCGAAACC
CGACAGGACTATAAAGATACCAGGCGTTTCCCCCTGGAAGCTCCCTCGTGCGCTCTCCTGTTCCGACCCT
GCCGCTTACCGGATACCTGTCCGCCTTTCTCCCTTCGGGAAGCGTGGCGCTTTCTCATAGCTCACGCTGT
AGGTATCTCAGTTCGGTGTAGGTCGTTCGCTCCAAGCTGGGCTGTGTGCACGAACCCCCCGTTCAGCCCG
ACCGCTGCGCCTTATCCGGTAACTATCGTCTTGAGTCCAACCCGGTAAGACACGACTTATCGCCACTGGC
AGCAGCCACTGGTAACAGGATTAGCAGAGCGAGGTATGTAGGCGGTGCTACAGAGTTCTTGAAGTGGTGG
CCTAACTACGGCTACACTAGAAGAACAGTATTTGGTATCTGCGCTCTGCTGAAGCCAGTTACCTTCGGAA
AAAGAGTTGGTAGCTCTTGATCCGGCAAACAAACCACCGCTGGTAGCGGTGGTTTTTTTGTTTGCAAGCA
GCAGATTACGCGCAGAAAAAAAGGATCTCAAGAAGATCCTTTGATCTTTTCTACGGGGTCTGACGCTCAG
TGGAACGAAAACTCACGTTAAGGGATTTTGGTCATGAGATTATCAAAAAGGATCTTCACCTAGATCCTTT
TAAATTAAAAATGAAGTTTTAAATCAATCTAAAGTATATATGAGTAAACTTGGTCTGACAGTTACCAATG
CTTAATCAGTGAGGCACCTATCTCAGCGATCTGTCTATTTCGTTCATCCATAGTTGCCTGACTCCCCGTC
GTGTAGATAACTACGATACGGGAGGGCTTACCATCTGGCCCCAGTGCTGCAATGATACCGCGAGACCCAC
GCTCACCGGCTCCAGATTTATCAGCAATAAACCAGCCAGCCGGAAGGGCCGAGCGCAGAAGTGGTCCTGC
AACTTTATCCGCCTCCATCCAGTCTATTAATTGTTGCCGGGAAGCTAGAGTAAGTAGTTCGCCAGTTAAT
AGTTTGCGCAACGTTGTTGCCATTGCTACAGGCATCGTGGTGTCACGCTCGTCGTTTGGTATGGCTTCAT
TCAGCTCCGGTTCCCAACGATCAAGGCGAGTTACATGATCCCCCATGTTGTGCAAAAAAGCGGTTAGCTC
CTTCGGTCCTCCGATCGTTGTCAGAAGTAAGTTGGCCGCAGTGTTATCACTCATGGTTATGGCAGCACTG
CATAATTCTCTTACTGTCATGCCATCCGTAAGATGCTTTTCTGTGACTGGTGAGTACTCAACCAAGTCAT
TCTGAGAATAGTGTATGCGGCGACCGAGTTGCTCTTGCCCGGCGTCAATACGGGATAATACCGCGCCACA
TAGCAGAACTTTAAAAGTGCTCATCATTGGAAAACGTTCTTCGGGGCGAAAACTCTCAAGGATCTTACCG
CTGTTGAGATCCAGTTCGATGTAACCCACTCGTGCACCCAACTGATCTTCAGCATCTTTTACTTTCACCA
GCGTTTCTGGGTGAGCAAAAACAGGAAGGCAAAATGCCGCAAAAAAGGGAATAAGGGCGACACGGAAATG
TTGAATACTCATACTCTTCCTTTTTCAATATTATTGAAGCATTTATCAGGGTTATTGTCTCATGAGCGGA
TACATATTTGAATGTATTTAGAAAAATAAACAAATAGGGGTTCCGCGCACATTTCCCCGAAAAGTGCCAC
CTGACGTCTAAGAAACCATTATTATCATGACATTAACCTATAAAAATAGGCGTATCACGAGGCCCTTTCG
TCTCGCGCGTTTCGGTGATGACGGTGAAAACCTCTGACACATGCAGCTCCCGGAGAC
