>Addgene plasmid #103112 | pUC19-G9WGU4 | depositor partial sequence | sequence record 195261 | G9WGU4
ATGGCCCGAGACTACAGTGTCGGCCTCGACATAGGAACTTCTAGCGTGGGTTGGGCAGCCATCGACAATA
AATATCATTTGATCAGGGCCAAGAGCAAAAACCTGATAGGCGTGCGCCTGTTTGATTCCGCCGTGACGGC
AGAGAAAAGACGGGGGTATCGAACCACTCGAAGGCGGCTGTCCCGGCGCCATTGGCGGCTGAGGTTGCTG
AACGACATTTTCGCCGGCCCACTGACGGATTTCGGCGACGAGAACTTTCTTGCACGCCTGAAGTACTCCT
GGGTGCACCCTCAGGATCAAAGCAATCAGGCTCACTTCGCAGCCGGACTGCTGTTTGACTCCAAGGAGCA
AGACAAGGATTTTTACAGAAAGTACCCCACTATCTATCACCTGAGACTGGCACTGATGAACGACGATCAA
AAGCATGACCTTAGGGAGGTGTACCTCGCCATTCATCATCTTGTCAAATACAGAGGCCATTTCCTGATCG
AGGGCGACGTCAAAGCCGACTCTGCCTTTGACGTGCACACTTTCGCCGATGCCATTCAGAGGTACGCAGA
ATCCAACAACAGCGATGAAAACCTGTTGGGAAAAATCGATGAGAAGAAGCTGAGTGCTGCTCTCACTGAT
AAGCACGGTTCTAAAAGTCAGCGAGCCGAAACCGCTGAGACGGCCTTCGACATTTTGGACCTGCAATCAA
AAAAACAGATCCAGGCCATACTGAAGAGTGTTGTCGGCAACCAAGCTAACCTCATGGCAATCTTCGGGCT
TGATAGCAGTGCCATCTCAAAAGATGAGCAGAAGAATTACAAGTTTTCATTTGACGACGCAGATATTGAC
GAGAAGATTGCCGATTCCGAGGCTCTGTTGTCCGACACCGAGTTCGAATTCCTGTGTGACCTGAAGGCAG
CATTCGATGGTCTGACACTGAAGATGCTGTTGGGAGATGACAAAACGGTATCTGCCGCTATGGTAAGACG
GTTTAATGAGCATCAGAAGGACTGGGAGTATATCAAATCCCATATTCGCAACGCTAAGAATGCCGGAAAT
GGCCTCTACGAGAAGAGCAAAAAATTTGACGGGATCAACGCAGCCTATCTCGCCTTGCAGTCTGACAACG
AAGATGACAGAAAAAAAGCAAAAAAAATTTTCCAGGACGAGATCTCCTCAGCAGATATTCCTGATGACGT
TAAGGCTGACTTTCTGAAAAAAATCGACGATGACCAGTTCCTGCCCATCCAGAGAACCAAGAACAATGGG
ACTATCCCACATCAGCTGCACCGAAACGAGCTGGAGCAGATCATCGAAAAGCAGGGCATCTATTATCCCT
TTCTTAAAGACACCTACCAGGAGAACTCACACGAACTCAACAAGATCACCGCATTGATCAACTTTAGGGT
GCCTTACTATGTGGGGCCGCTCGTTGAGGAGGAGCAGAAAATCGCTGACGATGGGAAGAACATCCCCGAT
CCGACAAATCACTGGATGGTACGCAAATCAAACGATACAATCACGCCGTGGAATTTGAGCCAAGTGGTTG
ACCTGGACAAGAGTGGCAGAAGGTTTATTGAGCGCTTGACCGGAACCGATACATACTTGATCGGAGAGCC
AACACTGCCCAAGAACTCACTGTTGTATCAGAAATTCGATGTTCTCCAGGAACTGAACAATATTCGGGTG
TCCGGTCGCAGACTGGACATCAGAGCCAAGCAGGATGCCTTTGAACACCTGTTCAAAGTGCAGAAAACCG
TCTCAGCCACGAATCTTAAGGACTTTCTGGTTCAAGCCGGTTATATTTCCGAGGACACACAAATCGAAGG
CCTGGCCGATGTGAACGGCAAAAATTTCAACAACGCCCTCACGACATACAACTACCTTGTCAGCGTATTG
GGCCGCGAGTTCGTGGAGAATCCAAGCAACGAGGAACTCCTGGAAGAGATCACAGAGCTTCAAACCGTAT
TCGAGGATAAAAAAGTTTTGCGCCGGCAGCTCGATCAGCTGGACGGGCTCTCCGACCATAACCGGGAGAA
GCTGAGTAGGAAGCACTATACTGGGTGGGGAAGAATTTCAAAGAAGTTGCTGACTACCAAAATCGTACAG
AATGCCGACAAGATTGATAATCAGACCTTTGATGTGCCTCGGATGAACCAGTCAATCATCGACACTCTGT
ACAATACAAAAATGAATTTGATGGAGATAATTAACAATGCCGAGGACGATTTCGGGGTCAGAGCATGGAT
TGATAAGCAGAATACCACTGATGGAGACGAGCAGGACGTTTACAGTCTTATCGACGAGCTGGCGGGCCCT
AAGGAGATCAAGAGGGGGATAGTCCAGTCTTTCCGCATTCTTGACGACATCACTAAAGCGGTCGGCTACG
CCCCGAAACGGGTATACCTGGAATTCGCGCGCAAGACCCAGGAGAGTCACCTGACTAATAGCAGGAAGAA
CCAGCTGAGCACCCTGCTGAAGAACGCGGGACTGTCCGAGCTGGTCACACAAGTGTCTCAGTATGATGCA
GCTGCCCTGCAGAATGATAGACTGTATCTTTATTTCCTGCAACAGGGGAAGGATATGTACTCAGGCGAAA
AGCTGAATCTCGACAATCTCTCTAACTACGATATCGATCATATCATCCCACAGGCCTATACCAAGGATAA
CTCACTCGATAATCGCGTGCTGGTCAGCAATATCACCAATAGACGGAAGAGCGATTCTTCTAACTACCTG
CCAGCCCTGATAGATAAAATGCGACCTTTCTGGTCAGTGCTGAGTAAGCAGGGTCTGTTGAGTAAACACA
AATTCGCTAATCTGACCCGGACGAGGGATTTTGACGACATGGAGAAAGAAAGATTCATCGCTCGAAGCCT
GGTGGAGACTAGGCAAATTATTAAAAACGTAGCGAGCCTCATCGACAGTCATTTCGGTGGAGAGACAAAA
GCCGTCGCCATACGCTCAAGCCTTACCGCGGACATGAGACGCTACGTGGACATCCCTAAAAACCGGGATA
TCAATGACTATCATCACGCCTTTGACGCCCTTCTTTTCAGCACCGTAGGCCAGTATACTGAGAACTCCGG
ACTGATGAAGAAGGGGCAGCTTTCCGACAGCGCTGGTAACCAGTATAACCGGTATATCAAGGAATGGATT
CACGCCGCCCGGCTGAACGCCCAGTCTCAGCGCGTGAACCCCTTTGGATTCGTGGTGGGCTCCATGAGAA
ACGCTGCGCCCGGCAAACTTAATCCTGAGACTGGCGAGATAACACCAGAGGAGAATGCAGACTGGTCAAT
TGCAGACCTTGACTATCTGCATAAGGTGATGAACTTTAGGAAGATAACAGTAACCCGAAGGCTGAAAGAC
CAAAAGGGACAGCTTTATGACGAGAGCAGATACCCATCTGTCCTCCACGACGCAAAGAGCAAAGCTAGCA
TCAATTTCGATAAACACAAACCAGTCGACCTTTATGGAGGTTTCTCTTCAGCCAAGCCCGCTTACGCCGC
ATTGATCAAGTTCAAAAATAAGTTCCGGTTGGTGAATGTCCTGAGGCAATGGACTTATTCAGACAAGAAT
TCCGAGGATTACATTCTTGAGCAGATCAGAGGAAAGTACCCGAAGGCTGAGATGGTGCTTTCACATATAC
CTTACGGACAGTTGGTCAAGAAAGACGGGGCTTTGGTGACTATATCAAGCGCCACTGAACTCCATAATTT
CGAACAACTTTGGCTGCCGTTGGCTGACTACAAATTGATTAACACTTTGCTCAAGACCAAGGAGGATAAC
CTGGTCGACATCCTTCATAACCGCCTGGATCTGCCCGAGATGACCATCGAGTCCGCCTTTTATAAAGCAT
TTGACAGTATCCTGTCCTTTGCTTTCAACAGGTATGCCCTGCATCAGAACGCGCTTGTGAAGCTGCAGGC
TCATCGGGACGACTTCAATGCTCTGAATTACGAGGACAAACAGCAGACCCTGGAACGAATACTGGATGCC
CTGCACGCATCCCCCGCCTCTAGCGACCTTAAAAAAATCAATCTCTCTTCCGGCTTCGGTCGGCTGTTTA
GCCCAAGTCACTTCACCCTGGCCGACACGGATGAGTTCATTTTCCAGTCTGTGACCGGACTTTTCAGCAC
TCAGAAAACTGTGGCACAGCTTTACCAGGAAACCAAA
